>Addgene plasmid #57973 | mOrange2-Talin-R-15 | depositor partial sequence | sequence record 89121 | insert sequence
ACGTCAGATCCGCTAGCGCTACCGGTCGCCACCATGGTGAGCAAGGGCGAGGAGAATAACATGGCCATCA
TCAAGGAGTTCATGCGCTTCAAGGTGCGCATGGAGGGCTCCGTGAACGGCCACGAGTTCGAGATCGAGGG
CGAGGGCGAGGGCCGCCCCTACGAGGGCTTTCAGACCGCTAAGCTGAAGGTGACCAAGGGTGGCCCCCTG
CCCTTCGCCTGGGACATCCTGTCCCCTCATTTCACCTACGGCTCCAAGGCCTACGTGAAGCACCCCGCCG
ACATCCCCGACTACTTCAAGCTGTCCTTCCCCGAGGGCTTCAAGTGGGAGCGCGTGATGAACTACGAGGA
CGGCGGCGTGGTGACCGTGACCCAGGACTCCTCCCTGCAGGACGGCGAGTTCATCTACAAGGTGAAGCTG
CGCGGCACCAACTTCCCCTCCGACGGCCCCGTGATGCAGAAGAAGACCATGGGCTGGGAGGCCTCCTCCG
AGCGGATGTACCCCGAGGACGGTGCCCTGAAGGGCAAGATCAAGATGAGGCTGAAGCTGAAGGACGGCGG
CCACTACACCTCCGAGGTCAAGACCACCTACAAGGCCAAGAAGCCCGTGCAGCTGCCCGGCGCCTACATC
GTCGACATCAAGTTGGACATCACCTCCCACAACGAGGACTACACCATCGTGGAACAGTACGAACGCGCCG
AGGGCCGCCACTCCACCGGCGGCATGGACGAGCTGTACAAGTCCGGACTCAGATCTCGAGCTCAAGCTAG
CTTCGAATTCGCCACCATGCAGCAGTACAACCGAGTGGGGAAAGTGGAGCACGGCTCTGTGGCTCTGCCA
GCCATCATGCGCTCTGGAGCCTCTGGTCCTGAGAATTTCCAGGTGGGGAGCATGCCACCTGCCCAGCAGC
AGATCACCAGTGGCCAGATGCACCGAGGACACATGCCACCTCTGACTTCAGCCCAGCAGGCGCTCACTGG
AACCATTAACTCCAGCATGCAGGCTGTGCAGGCTGCCCAGGCCACTCTGGATGACTTTGAGACTCTACCC
CCTCTTGGCCAGGATGCTGCCTCCAAAGCTTGGCGTAAGAACAAGATGGATGAATCAAAGCATGAGATCC
ACTCCCAGGTAGATGCCATCACAGCTGGCACTGCCTCTGTGGTAAACCTGACAGCAGGAGATCCTGCAGA
GACAGACTATACAGCAGTGGGCTGTGCAGTCACCACCATCTCTTCCAACCTGACGGAGATGTCCCGTGGG
GTGAAGCTATTGGCTGCCCTGCTGGAGGATGAAGGCGGCAATGGCCGGCCCCTTCTGCAAGCAGCAAAGG
GCCTTGCAGGGGCTGTGTCGGAACTGCTTCGCAGTGCTCAGCCCGCCAGCGCTGAGCCTCGTCAGAACCT
GCTGCAGGCAGCCGGGAACGTGGGCCAGGCCAGTGGGGAGCTGTTGCAGCAAATTGGGGAAAGTGACACT
GACCCCCACTTCCAGGATGTTCTAATGCAGCTAGCAAACGCAGTGGCAAGTGCTGCAGCCGCCCTGGTCC
TCAAGGCCAAGAGTGTGGCCCAGCGCACAGAGGATTCCGGGCTTCAGACCCAAGTGATTGCTGCAGCTAC
GCAATGTGCTCTGTCCACTTCCCAGCTGGTGGCCTGTACCAAGGTGGTAGCACCTACAATCAGCTCACCT
GTGTGCCAAGAACAGCTAGTCGAGGCTGGGCGACTGGTGGCCAAAGCTGTGGAGGGCTGTGTGTCTGCCT
CGCAAGCAGCTACAGAAGATGGACAGCTGCTTCGAGGGGTAGGAGCAGCAGCCACGGCTGTCACCCAGGC
CCTCAATGAGCTGCTGCAGCACGTGAAGGCCCACGCCACCGGAGCTGGGCCTGCCGGTCGGTATGACCAA
GCCACTGATACCATCCTCACCGTCACTGAAAACATCTTCAGCTCCATGGGTGATGCTGGGGAGATGGTGC
GCCAGGCCCGCATCCTGGCCCAAGCCACCTCAGACCTGGTCAATGCTATCAAGGCCGATGCTGAGGGGGA
GAGTGATCTGGAGAACTCTAGAAAGCTCCTGAGTGCTGCCAAGATCCTCGCTGATGCCACCGCCAAGATG
GTGGAGGCGGCCAAGGGAGCAGCCGCCCACCCTGACAGTGAGGAACAGCAGCAGCGACTGCGTGAAGCAG
CTGAGGGGCTTCGCATGGCCACCAATGCAGCTGCGCAGAACGCCATCAAGAAGAAGTTGGTGCAGCGCCT
GGAGCATGCAGCCAAGCAAGCTGCAGCCTCTGCAACACAGACCATTGCTGCAGCCCAACATGCAGCCTCT
GCCCCCAAGGCCTCTGCGGGCCCCCAGCCCCTACTGGTGCAGAGCTGTAAGGCCGTGGCAGAGCAGATTC
CGTTGCTGGTGCAGGGTGTCCGAGGAAGTCAAGCTCAGCCTGACAGCCCTAGTGCTCAGCTCGCCCTCAT
TGCTGCCAGCCAGAGCTTCCTGCAGCCAGGTGGGAAGATGGTGGCAGCGGCAAAAGCCTCAGTGCCAACA
ATTCAGGACCAGGCTTCAGCGATGCAGCTGAGTCAGTGCGCAAAGAACCTAGGCACTGCCCTGGCCGAGC
TGCGCACTGCTGCTCAGAAGGCTCAGGAGGCATGTGGACCTTTGGAGATGGATTCTGCACTGAGTGTTGT
ACAAAATCTAGAGAAAGACCTACAGGAAATAAAAGCAGCAGCTCGAGATGGCAAGCTTAAGCCCTTACCT
GGGGAAACAATGGAGAAGTGTACCCAAGATCTTGGCAACAGCACCAAAGCGGTGAGCTCTGCCATCGCCA
AGCTGCTGGGGGAGATTGCCCAGGGCAATGAGAACTATGCAGGTATTGCAGCTCGGGATGTAGCTGGTGG
ACTAAGGTCACTAGCCCAGGCTGCGCGGGGTGTGGCTGCGCTGACATCAGATCCTGCAGTGCAGGCCATT
GTGCTTGACACAGCCAGCGACGTTCTGGACAAGGCCAGCAGCCTCATTGAAGAGGCAAAAAAAGCATCTG
GACACCCAGGGGACCCAGAAAGCCAGCAAAGGCTTGCTCAGGTAGCTAAAGCAGTGACCCAAGCCCTGAA
CCGCTGTGTCAGCTGCCTGCCTGGCCAAAGAGACGTGGATAATGCCCTACGAGCCGTTGGAGATGCCAGC
AAGCGACTCCTGAGTGACTTGCTTCCTCCAAGCACGGGGACATTTCAAGAAGCACAGAGCCGATTGAATG
AAGCTGCAGCTGGGTTAAATCAGGCCGCCACAGAACTGGTGCAAGCCTCCCGAGGAACTCCTCAGGACCT
GGCTCGGGCCTCCGGCCGATTTGGACAGGACTTCAGCACCTTCCTGGAAGCTGGTGTGGAGATGGCCGGA
CAGGCCCCGAGCCAGGAGGACCGAGCCCAGGTGGTGTCCAACCTGAAGGGCATATCCATGTCTTCAAGCA
AACTTCTCCTTGCCGCTAAGGCCTTGTCCACAGACCCTGCTTCTCCCAACCTCAAGAGTCAGCTGGCTGC
GGCTGCCCGGGCAGTGACGGACAGCATCAACCAGCTCATCACCATGTGCACCCAGCAGGCACCTGGCCAG
AAGGAGTGTGACAATGCACTTCGGCAGCTAGAGACAGTCCGAGAACTCCTGGAGAATCCAGTCCAGCCCA
TCAACGACATGTCCTACTTCGGTTGCTTGGACAGTGTCATGGAGAACTCCAAGGTCCTAGGTGAGGCCAT
GACTGGCATCTCCCAAAATGCCAAGAATGGAAATCTGCCGGAGTTTGGAGATGCCATTGCCACAGCCTCC
AAGGCTCTCTGTGGCTTCACGGAGGCAGCCGCACAGGCAGCATATCTAGTTGGTGTCTCTGACCCCAACA
GCCAAGCTGGACAGCAAGGACTGGTGGAACCCACACAGTTTGCCCGTGCAAACCAGGCAATTCAGATGGC
CTGTCAGAGTCTGGGGGAGCCTGGCTGTACCCAGGCCCAGGTGTTATCTGCAGCCACTATTGTAGCCAAA
CACACATCTGCATTGTGTAACAGCTGTCGCCTGGCTTCCGCTAGGACTGCCAATCCCACTGCCAAGCGCC
AGTTTGTACAGTCAGCCAAGGAGGTGGCCAACAGTACAGCCAATCTTGTCAAGACCATCAAGGCACTAGA
TGGGGACTTCACAGAAGAGAACCGTGCCCAGTGCCGAGCAGCCACAGCCCCTCTGCTGGAAGCTGTGGAT
AACCTGAGTGCCTTTGCCTCCAACCCTGAGTTCTCCAGCGTCCCTGCCCAGATCAGCCCTGAGGGCAGAG
CAGCCATGGAGCCCATTGTAATCTCTGCTAAGACAATGTTGGAGAGTGCTGGAGGGCTCATCCAGACAGC
TCGGGCGTTAGCAGTCAATCCCCGAGACCCCCCACGTTGGTCTGTGCTAGCTGGCCACTCTCGGACTGTC
TCAGATTCCATCAAGAAACTTATTACAAGCATGAGGGACAAAGCCCCAGGGCAGCTGGAGTGTGAGACAG
CCATTGCGGCTCTGAACAGCTGCTTGCGGGACCTAGATCAGGCTTCGCTTGCCGCTGTCAGCCAGCAGCT
TGCTCCCCGTGAAGGAATCTCTCAAGAGGCTTTGCACACCCAGATGCTCACTGCAGTGCAAGAAATTTCT
CATCTCATTGAGCCGCTGGCCAGCGCTGCTCGGGCTGAAGCCTCCCAGCTGGGACACAAGGTGTCCCAAA
TGGCCCAGTACTTTGAACCACTCACCCTGGCTGCAGTGGGTGCTGCGTCTAAGACCCTGAGCCACCCGCA
GCAGATGGCACTTCTGGACCAGACTAAAACGTTGGCAGAGTCTGCCTTGCAGTTGCTATATACTGCCAAG
GAGGCTGGTGGTAACCCCAAGCAAGCAGCACACACCCAGGAAGCCCTGGAGGAGGCTGTGCAGATGATGA
CAGAGGCCGTAGAAGACCTGACGACGACCCTCAACGAAGCAGCCAGTGCTGCAGGAGTCGTTGGCGGCAT
GGTGGACTCTATCACTCAGGCCATCAACCAGCTAGATGAAGGACCTATGGGTGACCCAGAAGGCTCATTC
GTAGATTACCAGACAACCATGGTGAGGACAGCCAAGGCCATTGCTGTCACTGTTCAGGAGATGGTAACCA
AGTCAAACACCAGCCCTGAAGAGCTAGGCCCTCTTGCCAACCAGCTGACCAGTGACTATGGCCGACTGGC
CTCACAAGCCAAGCCTGCAGCTGTGGCTGCTGAAAATGAAGAGATAGGCGCTCACATCAAACACCGAGTA
CAGGAGCTGGGCCATGGCTGCTCTGCTCTGGTCACCAAGGCAGGTGCCTTGCAGTGTAGCCCCAGTGATG
TCTACACCAAGAAGGAGCTCATAGAGTGTGCCCGCAGAGTGTCAGAGAAGGTCTCCCATGTTCTGGCTGC
ACTCCAGGCTGGGAATCGTGGTACCCAGGCCTGCATTACAGCAGCCAGTGCTGTGTCTGGTATCATTGCT
GACCTCGACACCACCATCATGTTCGCTACTGCTGGCACACTTAACCGTGAGGGTGCTGAAACTTTTGCTG
ACCACCGGGAGGGTATCTTAAAGACAGCAAAGGTTCTTGTGGAGGACACCAAGGTCCTAGTGCAGAATGC
AGCTGGGAGCCAGGAGAAGTTGGCACAAGCCGCCCAGTCCTCCGTGGCCACCATTACCCGCCTCGCTGAT
GTGGTCAAGCTCGGTGCAGCCAGCCTAGGAGCCGAAGACCCTGAAACTCAGGTGGTGCTGATCAATGCAG
TAAAGGACGTAGCCAAGGCCCTGGGTGACCTCATCAGCGCTACGAAGGCTGCAGCGGGCAAAGTTGGGGA
TGACCCTGCAGTGTGGCAGCTCAAGAACTCTGCCAAGGTGATGGTGACCAATGTGACATCATTGCTCAAG
ACAGTGAAGGCTGTGGAAGATGAGGCCACCAAAGGCACACGGGCCCTAGAGAAGACCTCTACCCCTGAAG
ACTTCATCCGAATGACCAAGGGTATTACTATGGCAACAGCCAAAGCCGTTGCTGCTGGCAATTCCTGTCG
ACAGGAAGATGTCATTGCCACAGCCAATCTGAGCCGACGGGCTATTGCGGACATGCTTCGGGCTTGCAAG
GAAGCAGCTTTCCACCCAGAAGTGGCGCCTGATGTACGGCTCCGAGCCCTGCACTATGGCCGGGAGTGTG
CCAATGGTTACCTGGAACTGCTGGACCACGTGCTGCTGACCCTTCAGAAGCCAAACCCAGACCTGAAGCA
GCAGCTAACTGGACACTCAAAGCGGGTTGCTGGCTCTGTGACTGAGCTCATCCAGGCTGCTGAAGCCATG
AAAGGAACAGAGTGGGTGGACCCAGAGGACCCTACTGTCATTGCTGAGAATGAGCTCTTGGGAGCCGCAG
CCGCCATCGAGGCTGCAGCCAAGAAGCTGGAGCAGCTGAAGCCCAGGGCCAAACCCAAGGAGGCGGATGA
GTCCTTGAACTTTGAGGAACAAATCCTAGAAGCTGCCAAGTCCATCGCTGCAGCCACCAGTGCACTGGTA
AAGGCTGCGTCAGCAGCCCAGAGGGAGCTGGTGGCTCAAGGAAAGGTGGGCGCCATTCCAGCCAATGCAC
TGGATGATGGGCAGTGGTCGCAGGGCCTCATTTCCGCTGCCCGTATGGTGGCTGCGGCCACCAACAATCT
GTGTGAAGCAGCTAACGCAGCTGTCCAGGGCCATGCTAGCCAGGAGAAACTCATTTCCTCAGCCAAGCAA
GTAGCTGCCTCCACAGCTCAGCTCCTGGTAGCTTGCAAGGTCAAAGCAGATCAGGACTCTGAGGCAATGA
AACGGCTCCAGGCTGCTGGCAATGCAGTGAAGAGGGCCTCAGATAACCTGGTAAAGGCGGCCCAGAAAGC
TGCAGCCTTCGAAGACCAGGAGAATGAGACGGTGGTGGTGAAGGAGAAAATGGTTGGGGGCATTGCCCAG
ATTATCGCAGCACAGGAAGAGATGCTTCGGAAGGAACGAGAGCTGGAAGAGGCTCGGAAAAAGCTCGCCC
AGATCCGGCAGCAGCAGTACAAGTTCTTGCCTTCAGAGCTTCGAGACGAGCACTAAAAAAGCCCTGTGTA
TTTAATGCAGACCCAGCCCAGAGACTGTGCCTGCCACTACCAAAGCCTTCTGGGCTGCTCAGGACCCAAG
CTGCCCAACCCCAGCACTCCCCCA
