[The description below was written by a language model from this plasmid's Addgene catalogue record.]
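Description:
mOrange2-Talin-R-15 is a mammalian expression plasmid that produces the rod domain of mouse talin fused to the orange fluorescent protein mOrange2. It is built on an mOrange2 fluorescent-protein backbone of about 4.75 kb (excluding the insert), propagated in E. coli as a high-copy plasmid under kanamycin selection. It also carries a neomycin resistance marker, so transfected mammalian cells can be selected with G418 to establish stable lines. No feature table is provided, so the origin of replication, the promoter driving the resistance marker and the insert size are not stated.

Expression of the fusion is driven by the CMV promoter, a strong constitutive promoter in most mammalian cell types. The listed reverse sequencing primer suggests that an SV40 polyadenylation signal lies downstream of the cassette. The insert is described as the talin rod domain rather than the full-length protein, so it lacks the N-terminal head region. The rod is the large portion of talin that, in general terms, contains binding sites for vinculin and actin and helps link integrins to the cytoskeleton. The record does not state the exact domain boundaries, which end of the insert carries mOrange2, or the meaning of the "15" in the name, and the cloning method is listed as unknown.

The stated purpose is as a localization marker for focal adhesions, with mOrange2 excitation and emission maxima of 549 and 565 nm. It is suited to live- or fixed-cell fluorescence imaging of adhesion structures, including multicolour experiments alongside spectrally distinct green or far-red probes.
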