Addgene plasmid #57973: mOrange2-Talin-R-15
Purpose: Localization: Focal Adhesions, Excitation: 549, Emission: 565
Depositing lab: Michael Davidson. Depositing organization: Florida State University, Tallahassee.
Backbone
  Vector backbone: mOrange2
  Backbone size w/o insert (bp): 4750
  Vector type: Mammalian Expression
  Selectable markers: Neomycin (select with G418)
Growth in bacteria
  Bacterial resistance: Kanamycin, 50 μg/mL
  Growth temperature: 37°C
  Growth strain: DH5alpha
  Copy number: High Copy
Gene/Insert
  Gene/Insert name: Talin R (alt name: NM_011602.5)
  Species: M. musculus (mouse)
  Mutation: Talin Rod Domain
  Promoter: CMV
  Tag / fusion protein: mOrange2
  Cloning method: Unknown
  Sequencing primers: 5′ CMV-F; 3′ SV40pA-R
Terms and licenses: Academic/Nonprofit Terms; Industry Terms: Not Available to Industry
Depositor comments: . Excitation = 549; Emission = 565
How to cite: mOrange2-Talin-R-15 was a gift from Michael Davidson (Addgene plasmid # 57973 ; http://n2t.net/addgene:57973 ; RRID:Addgene_57973)
